>Addgene plasmid #211967 | pKLV2-U6gRNA5(JARID2_5-5)-PGKpuroBFP-W | addgene full sequence | sequence record 417991 | Addgene NGS Result
AGCCTTCTGATGTTTCTAACAGGCCAGGATTAACTGCGAATCGTTCTAGCTCCCTGCTTGCCCATACTAT
ATGTTTTAATTTATATTTTTTCTTTCCCCCTGGCCTTAACCGAATTTTTTCCCATCGCGATCTAATTCTC
CCCCGCTTAATACTGACGCTCTCGCACCCATCTCTCTCCTTCTAGCCTCCGCTAGTCAAAATTTTTGGCG
TACTCACCAGTCGCCGCCCCTCGCCTCTTGCCGTGCGCGCTTCAGCAAGCCGAGTCCTGCGTCGAGAGAG
CTCCTCTGGTTTCCCTTTCGCTTTCAAGTCCCTGTTCGGGCGCCACTGCTAGAGATTTTCCACACTGACT
AAAAGGGTCTGAGGGATCTCTAGTTACCAGAGTCACACAACAGACGGGCACACACTACTTGAAGCACTCA
AGGCAAGCTTTATTGAGGCTTAAGCAGTGGGTTCCCTAGTTAGCCAGAGAGCTCCCAGGCTCAGATCTGG
TCTAACCAGAGAGACCCAGTACAGGCAAAACGCGCTGCTTATATAGACCTCCCACCGTACACGCCTACCG
CCCATTTGCGTCAATGGGGCGGAGTTGTTACGACATTTTGGAAAGTCCCGTTGATTTTGGTGCCAAAACA
AACTCCCATTGACGTCAATGGGGTGGAGACTTGGAAATCCCCGTGAGTCAAACCGCTATCCACGCCCATT
GATGTACTGCCAAAACCGCATCACCATGGTAATAGCGATGACTAATACGTAGATGTACTGCCAAGTAGGA
AAGTCCCATAAGGTCATGTACTGGGCATAATGCCAGGCGGGCCATTTACCGTCATTGACGTCAATAGGGG
GCGTACTTGGCATATGATACACTTGATGTACTGCCAAGTGGGCAGTTTACCGTAAATACTCCACCCATTG
ACGTCAATGGAAAGTCCCTATTGGCGTTACTATGGGAACATACGTCATTATTGACGTCAATGGGCGGGGG
TCGTTGGGCGGTCAGCCAGGCGGGCCATTTACCGTAAGTTATGTACTAGTCAATTCGCCCTATAGTGAGT
CGTATTACGCGCGCTCACTGGCCGTCGTTTTACAACGTCGTGACTGGGAAAACCCTGGCGTTACCCAACT
TAATCGCCTTGCAGCACATCCCCCTTTCGCCAGCTGGCGTAATAGCGAAGAGGCCCGCACCGATCGCCCT
TCCCAACAGTTGCGCAGCCTGAATGGCGAATGGG
[124 nt withheld, positions 1225-1348]
C
[91 nt withheld, positions 1350-1440]
A
[49 nt withheld, positions 1442-1490]
CCTTTGACGTTGGAGTCCACGTTCTTT
[37 nt withheld, positions 1518-1554]
ACCCTATCTCGGTCTATTCTTTTGATTTATAAGGGATTTTGCCGATTTCGGCCTATTGGTTAAAAAATGA
GCTGATTTAACAAAAATTTAACGCGAATTTTAACAAAATATTAACGCTTACAATTTAGGTGGCACTTTTC
GGGGAAATGTGCGCGGAACCCCTATTTGTTTATTTTTCTAAATACATTCAAATATGTATCCGCTCATGAG
ACAATAACCCTGATAAATGCTTCAATAATATTGAAAAAGGAAGAGTATGAGTATTCAACATTTCCGTGTC
GCCCTTATTCCCTTTTTTGCGGCATTTTGCCTTCCTGTTTTTGCTCACCCAGAAACGCTGGTGAAAGTAA
AAGATGCTGAAGATCAGTTGGGTGCACGAGTGGGTTACATCGAACTGGATCTCAACAGCGGTAAGATCCT
TGAGAGTTTTCGCCCCGAAGAACGTTTTCCAATGATGAGCACTTTTAAAGTTCTGCTATGTGGCGCGGTA
TTATCCCGTATTGACGCCGGGCAAGAGCAACTCGGTCGCCGCATACACTATTCTCAGAATGACTTGGTTG
AGTACTCACCAGTCACAGAAAAGCATCTTACGGATGGCATGACAGTAAGAGAATTATGCAGTGCTGCCAT
AACCATGAGTGATAACACTGCGGCCAACTTACTTCTGACAACGATCGGAGGACCGAAGGAGCTAACCGCT
TTTTTGCACAACATGGGGGATCATGTAACTCGCCTTGATCGTTGGGAACCGGAGCTGAATGAAGCCATAC
CAAACGACGAGCGTGACACCACGATGCCTGTAGCAATGGCAACAACGTTGCGCAAACTATTAACTGGCGA
ACTACTTACTCTAGCTTCCCGGCAACAATTAATAGACTGGATGGAGGCGGATAAAGTTGCAGGACCACTT
CTGCGCTCGGCCCTTCCGGCTGGCTGGTTTATTGCTGATAAATCTGGAGCCGGTGAGCGTGGGTCTCGCG
GTATCATTGCAGCACTGGGGCCAGATGGTAAGCCCTCCCGTATCGTAGTTATCTACACGACGGGGAGTCA
GGCAACTATGGATGAACGAAATAGACAGATCGCTGAGATAGGTGCCTCACTGATTAAGCATTGGTAACTG
TCAGACCAAGTTTACTCATATATACTTTAGATTGATTTAAAACTTCATTTTTAATTTAAAAGGATCTAGG
TGAAGATCCTTTTTGATAATCTCATGACCAAAATCCCTTAACGTGAGTTTTCGTTCCACTGAGCGTCAGA
CCCCGTAGAAAAGATCAAAGGATCTTCTTGAGATCCTTTTTTTCTGCGCGTAATCTGCTGCTTGCAAACA
AAAAAACCACCGCTACCAGCGGTGGTTTGTTTGCCGGATCAAGAGCTACCAACTCTTTTTCCGAAGGTAA
CTGGCTTCAGCAGAGCGCAGATACCAAATACTGTTCTTCTAGTGTAGCCGTAGTTAGGCCACCACTTCAA
GAACTCTGTAGCACCGCCTACATACCTCGCTCTGCTAATCCTGTTACCAGTGGCTGCTGCCAGTGGCGAT
AAGTCGTGTCTTACCGGGTTGGACTCAAGACGATAGTTACCGGATAAGGCGCAGCGGTCGGGCTGAACGG
GGGGTTCGTGCACACAGCCCAGCTTGGAGCGAACGACCTACACCGAACTGAGATACCTACAGCGTGAGCT
ATGAGAAAGCGCCACGCTTCCCGAAGGGAGAAAGGCGGACAGGTATCCGGTAAGCGGCAGGGTCGGAACA
GGAGAGCGCACGAGGGAGCTTCCAGGGGGAAACGCCTGGTATCTTTATAGTCCTGTCGGGTTTCGCCACC
TCTGACTTGAGCGTCGATTTTTGTGATGCTCGTCAGGGGGGCGGAGCCTATGGAAAAACGCCAGCAACGC
GGCCTTTTTACGGTTCCTGGCCTTTTGCTGGCCTTTTGCTCACATGTTCTTTCCTGCGTTATCCCCTGAT
TCTGTGGATAACCGTATTACCGCCTTTGAGTGAGCTGATACCGCTCGCCGCAGCCGAACGACCGAGCGCA
GCGAGTCAGTGAGCGAGGAAGCGGAAGAGCGCCCAATACGCAAACCGCCTCTCCCCGCGCGTTGGCCGAT
TCATTAATGCAGCTGGCACGACAGGTTTCCCGACTGGAAAGCGGGCAGTGAGCGCAACGCAATTAATGTG
AGTTAGCTCACTCATTAGGCACCCCAGGCTTTACACTTTATGCTCCCGGCTCGTATGTTGTGTGGAATTG
TGAGCGGATAACAATTTCACACAGGAAACAGCTATGACCATGATTACGCCAAGCGCGCAATTAACCCTCA
CTAAAGGGAACAAAAGCTTAATTAACGGCCGCCCATAGAGCCCACCGCATCCCCAGCATGCCTGCTATTG
ACTTCCCAATCCTCCCCCTTGCTGTCCTGCCCCACCCCACCCCCCAGAATAGAATGACACCTACTCAGAC
AATGCGATGCAATTTCCTCATTTTATTAGGAAAGGACAGTGGGAGTGGCACCTTCCAGGGTCAAGGAAGG
CACGGGGGAGGGGCAAACAACAGATGGCTGGCAACTAGAAGGCACAGTCGAGGCTGATCAGCGGGTTTAA
ACTGCTAGAGATTTTCCACACTGACTAAAAGGGTCTGAGGGATCTCTAGTTACCAGAGTCACACAACAGA
CGGGCACACACTACTTGAAGCACTCAAGGCAAGCTTTATTGAGGCTTAAGCAGTGGGTTCCCTAGTTAGC
CAGAGAGCTCCCAGGCTCAGATCTGGTCTAACCAGAGAGACTCTGGTCTAACCAGAGAGACCCAGTACAG
GCAAAAAGCAGATCTTGACTTCTTTGGGAGTGAATTAGCCCTTCCAGTCCCCCCTTTTCTTTTAAAAAGT
GGCTAAGATCTACAGCTGCCTTGTAAGTCATTGGTCTTAAAGGTACCTGCGGGGAGGCGGCCCAAAGGGA
GATCCGACTCGTCTGAGGGCGAAGGCGTAGACGCGGAAGAGGCCGCAGAGCCGGCAGCAGGCCGCGGGAA
GGAAGGTCCGCTGGATTGAGGGCCGAAGGGACGTAGCAGAAGGACGTCCCGCGCAGAATCCAGGTGGCAA
CACAGGCGAGCAGCCAAGGAAAGGACGATGATTTCCCCGACAACACCACGGAATTGTCAGTGCCCAACAG
CCGAGCCCCTGTCCAGCAGCGGGCAAGGCAGGCGGCGATGAGTTCCGCCGTGGCAATAGGGAGGGGGAAA
GCGAAAGTCCCGGAAAGGAGCTGACAGGTGGTGGCAATGCCCCAACCAGTGGGGGTTGCGTCAGCAAACA
CAGTGCACACCACGCCACGTTGCCTGACAACGGGCCACAACTCCTCATAAAGAGACAGCAACCAGGATTT
ATACAAGGAGGAGAAAATGAAAGCCATACGGGAAGCAATAGCATGATACAAAGGCATTAAAGCAGCGTAT
CCACATAGCGTAAAAGGAGCAACATAGTTAAGAATACCAGTCAATCTTTCACAAATTTTGTAATCCAGAG
GTTGAGCGGCCGCTCAATTAAGCTTGTGCCCCAGTTTGCTAGGGAGGTCGCAGTATCTGGCCACTGCCAC
CTCGTGCTGCTCGACGTAGGTCTCGTTGTTGGCCTCCTTGATTCTTTCCAGTCTGTAGTCCACATAGTAG
ACGCCAGGCATCTTGAGGTTCTTAGCGGGTTTCTTGGATCTATATGTGGTCTTGATGTTTGCGATCAGAT
GGCTCCCGCCCACGAGCTTCAGGGCCATGTCGTTTCTGCCTTCCAGGCCGCCGTCAGCGGGGTACAGCGT
CTCGGTGAAGGCCTCCCAGCCGAGTGTTTTCTTCTGCATCACAGGGCCGTTGGATGTGAAGTTCACCCCT
CTGATCTTGACGTTGTAGATGAGGCAGCCGTCCTGGAGGCTGGTGTCCTGGGTAGCGGTCAGCACGCCCC
CGTCCTCGTATGTGGTGACTCTCTCCCATGTGAAGCCCTCAGGGAAGGACTGCTTGAAGAAGTCGGGGAT
GCCCTGGGTGTGGTTGATGAAGGTCTTGCTGCCGTAGAGGAAGCTAGTAGCCAGGATGTCGAAGGCGAAG
GGGAGAGGGCCGCCCTCGACCACCTTGATTCTCATGGTCTGGGTGCCCTCGTAGGGCTTGCCTTCGCCCT
CGGATGTGCACTTGAAGTGATGGTTGTCCACGGTGCCCTCCATGTACAGCTTCATGTGCATGTTCTCCTT
AATCAGCTCGCTCATTGGGCCAGGATTCTCCTCCACGTCACCGCATGTTAGGAGACTTCCTCTGCCCTCT
CCTCCGGACCCGCCGCCGGCACCGGGCTTGCGGGTCATGCACCAGGTGCGCGGTCCTTCGGGCACCTCGA
CGTCGGCGGTGACGGTGAAGCCGAGCCGCTCGTAGAAGGGGAGGTTGCGGGGCGCGGAGGTCTCCAGGAA
GGCGGGCACCCCGGCGCGCTCGGCCGCCTCCACTCCGGGGAGCACGACGGCGCTGCCCAGACCCTTGCCC
TGGTGGTCGGGCGAGACGCCGACGGTGGCCAGGAACCACGCGGGCTCCTTGGGCCGGTGCGGCGCCAGGA
GGCCTTCCATCTGTTGCTGCGCGGCCAGCCGGGAACCGCTCAACTCGGCCATGCGCGGGCCGATCTCGGC
GAACACCGCCCCCGCTTCGACGCTCTCCGGCGTGGTCCAGACCGCCACCGCGGCGCCGTCGTCCGCGACC
CACACCTTGCCGATGTCGAGCCCGACGCGCGTGAGGAAGAGTTCTTGCAGCTCGGTGACCCGCTCGATGT
GGCGGTCCGGATCGACGGTGTGGCGCGTGGCGGGGTAGTCGGCGAACGCGGCGGCGAGGGTGCGTACGGC
CCTGGGGACGTCGTCGCGGGTGGCGAGGCGCACCGTGGGCTTGTACTCGGTCATGGTAAGCTTCAGCTGC
TCGAGATCTAGATGGATGCAGGTCGAAAGGCCCGGAGATGAGGAAGAGGAGAACAGCGCGGCAGACGTGC
GCTTTTGAAGCGTGCAGAATGCCGGGCCTCCGGAGGACCTTCGGGCGCCCGCCCCGCCCCTGAGCCCGCC
CCTGAGCCCGCCCCCGGACCCACCCCTTCCCAGCCTCTGAGCCCAGAAAGCGAAGGAGCAAAGCTGCTAT
TGGCCGCTGCCCCAAAGGCCTACCCGCTTCCATTGCTCAGCGGTGCTGTCCATCTGCACGAGACTAGTGA
GACGTGCTACTTCCATTTGTCACGTCCTGCACGACGCGAGCTGCGGGGCGGGGGGGAACTTCCTGACTAG
GGGAGGAGTAGAAGGTGGCGCGAAGGGGCCACCAAAGAACGGAGCCGGTTGGCGCCTACCGGTGGATGTG
GAATGTGTGCGAGGCCAGAGGCCACTTGTGTAGCGCCAAGTGCCCAGCGGGGCTGCTAAAGCGCATGCTC
CAGACTGCCTTGGGAAAAGCGCCTCCCCTACCCGGTAGAATTGGATCCAAAAAAAGCACCGACTCGGTGC
CACTTTTTCAAGTTGATAACGGACTAGCCTTATTTAAACTTGCTATGCTGTTTCCAGCATAGCTCTTAAA
CGTCCGGAGGGGGGATCACCCGGTGTTTCGTCCTTTCCACAAGATATATAAAGCCAAGAAATCGAAATAC
TTTCAAGTTACGGTAAGCATATGATAGTCCATTTTAAAACATAATTTTAAAACTGCAAACTACCCAAGAA
ATTATTACTTTCTACGTCACGTATTTTGTACTAATATCTTTGTGTTTACAGTCAAATTAATTCTAATTAT
CTCTCTAACAGCCTTGTATCGTATATGCAAATATGAAGGAATCATGGGAAATAGGCCCTCTTCCTGCCCG
ACCTTGGACGCGTAGGGCCCGGTACTAACCAAACTGGATCTCTGCTGTCCCTGTAATAAACCCGAAAATT
TTGAATTTTTGTAATTTGTTTTTGTAATTCTTTAGTTTGTATGTCTGTTGCTATTATGTCTACTATTCTT
TCCCCTGCACTGTACCCCCCAATCCCCCCTTTTCTTTTAAAATTGTGGATGAATACTGCCATTTGTCTGC
AGAATTGGCGCACGCAGTGCCGATCCGTTCACTAATCGAATGGATCTGTCTCTGTCTCTCTCTCCACCTT
CTTCTTCTATTCCTTCGGGCCTGTCGGGTCCCCTCGGGGTTGGGAGGTGGGTCTGAAACGATAATGGTGA
ATATCCCTGCCTAACTCTATTCACTATAGAAAGTACAGCAAAAACTATTCTTAAACCTACCAAGCCTCCT
ACTATCATTATGAATAATTTTATATACCACAGCCAATTTGTTATGTTAAACCAATTCCACAAACTTGCCC
ATTTATCTAATTCCAATAATTCTTGTTCATTCTTTTCTTGCTGGTTTTGCGATTCTTCAATTAAGGAGTG
TATTAAGCTTGTGTAATTGTTAATTTCTCTGTCCCACTCCATCCAGGTCGTGTGATTCCAAATCTGTTCC
AGAGATTTATTACTCCAACTAGCATTCCAAGGCACAGCAGTGGTGCAAATGAGTTTTCCAGAGCAACCCC
AAATCCCCAGGAGCTGTTGATCCTTTAGGTATCTTTCCACAGCCAGGATTCTTGCCTGGAGCTGCTTGAT
GCCCCAGACTGTGAGTTGCAACAGATGCTGTTGCGCCTCAATAGCCCTCAGCAAATTGTTCTGCTGCTGC
ACTATACCAGACAATAATTGTCTGGCCTGTACCGTCAGCGTCATTGACGCTGCGCCCATAGTGCTTCCTG
CTGCTCCCAAGAACCCAAGGAACAAAGCTCCTATTCCCACTGCTCTTTTTTCTCTCTGCACCACTCTTCT
CTTTGCCTTGGTGGGTGCTACTCCTAATGGTTCAATTTTTACTACTTTATATTTATATAATTCACTTCTC
CAATTGTCCCTCATATCTCCTCCTCCAGGTCTGAAGATCAGCGCGGCCGGCCGCTTGCTGTGCGGTGGTC
TTACTTTTGTTTTGCTCTTCCTCTATCTTGTCTAAAGCTTCCTTGGTGTCTTTTATCTCTATCCTTTGAT
GCACACAATAGAGGGTTGCTACTGTATTATATAATGATCTAAGTTCTTCTGATCCTGTCTGAAGGGATGG
TTGTAGCTGTCCCAGTATTTGTCTAC
Features (pLannotate 1.2.2; 28 found; start..end, strand, type, name):
    155..280     -  misc_feature   HIV-1 Ψ: packaging signal of human immunodeficiency virus type 1
    327..507     -  LTR            5' LTR (truncated): truncated 5' long terminal repeat (LTR) from HIV-1
    525..724     -  promoter       CMV promoter: human cytomegalovirus (CMV) immediate early promoter
    725..1025    -  enhancer       CMV enhancer: human cytomegalovirus immediate early enhancer
   1039..1057    -  promoter       T7 promoter: promoter for bacteriophage T7 RNA polymerase
   1065..1220    +  CDS            lacZα (fragment): LacZα fragment of β-galactosidase; lacZ fragment
   1225..1653    +  rep_origin     f1 ori (sequence partly withheld): f1 bacteriophage origin of replication; arrow indicates direction of (+) strand synthesis
   1706..1810    +  promoter       AmpR promoter: bla
   1811..2671    +  CDS            AmpR: β-lactamase; bla; confers resistance to ampicillin, carbenicillin, and related antibiotics
   2842..3430    +  rep_origin     ori: high-copy-number ColE1/pMB1/pBR322/pUC origin of replication
   3613..3705    +  CDS            lacI (fragment): lac repressor; lacI; The lac repressor binds to the lac operator to inhibit transcription in E. coli. This inhibition can be relieved by adding lactose or isopropyl-β-D-thiogalactopyranoside (IPTG).
   3718..3739    +  protein_bind   CAP binding site: CAP binding activates transcription in the presence of cAMP. E. coli catabolite activator protein
   3754..3784    +  promoter       lac promoter: promoter for the E. coli lac operon
   3792..3808    +  protein_bind   lac operator: The lac repressor binds to the lac operator to inhibit transcription in E. coli. This inhibition can be relieved by adding lactose or isopropyl-β-D-thiogalactopyranoside (IPTG). lac repressor encoded by lacI
   3853..3871    +  promoter       T3 promoter: promoter for bacteriophage T3 RNA polymerase
   4010..4121    -  polyA_signal   bGH poly(A) signal: bovine growth hormone polyadenylation signal
   4147..4325    -  LTR            5' LTR (truncated): truncated 5' long terminal repeat (LTR) from HIV-1
   4333..4479    -  CDS            nef (fragment): NEF_HV1LA - Experimental evidence at protein level: Swiss-Prot protein existence level 1. Extracellular Nef protein targets CD4(+) T-lymphocytes for apoptosis by interacting with CXCR4 surface receptors. From Human immunodeficiency virus type 1 group M subtype B (isolate Lai) (HIV-1).
   4473..5059    -  misc_feature   WPRE: woodchuck hepatitis virus posttranscriptional regulatory element
   5071..5769    -  CDS            TagBFP: TagBFP is a basic (constitutively fluorescent) blue fluorescent protein published in 2008, derived from Entacmaea quadricolor. It is reported to be a very rapidly-maturing monomer with very low acid sensitivity.
   5842..6438    -  CDS            PuroR (fragment): puromycin N-acetyltransferase; pac from Streptomyces; confers resistance to puromycin
   6478..6977    -  promoter       PGK promoter: mouse phosphoglycerate kinase 1 promoter
   7000..7067    -  misc_RNA       tracrRNA (fragment): trans-activating CRISPR RNA for the Streptococcus pyogenes CRISPR/Cas9 system
   7114..7354    -  promoter       U6 promoter: RNA polymerase III promoter for human U6 snRNA
   7429..7546    -  misc_feature   cPPT/CTS: central polypurine tract and central termination sequence of HIV-1
   7596..7696    -  CDS            Rev (fragment): human immunodeficiency virus 1 (HIV-1) Rev protein; rev; enhances nuclear export of unspliced and incompletely spliced viral mRNAs
   8073..8306    -  misc_feature   RRE: The Rev response element (RRE) of HIV-1 allows for Rev-dependent mRNA export from the nucleus to the cytoplasm.
   8483..171     -  CDS            HIV-1 gag (fragment) (across the origin): gag protein from human immunodeficiency virus 1; gag
