[The description below was written by a language model from this plasmid's Addgene catalogue record and pLannotate feature annotations shown in this document.]
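Description:
pKLV2-U6gRNA5(JARID2_5-5)-PGKpuroBFP-W is an 8,650 bp lentiviral CRISPR guide-expression plasmid built by inserting a single guide sequence against human JARID2 into the BbsI sites of the pKLV2-U6gRNA5(BbsI)-PGKpuroBFP-W backbone; both BbsI sites were destroyed in the cloning. It is maintained in E. coli as a high-copy plasmid through a ColE1/pUC-type origin with ampicillin selection (AmpR). The bacterial portion also carries an f1 origin, lac regulatory remnants, and T7 and T3 promoters.

The viral cassette begins with a CMV enhancer/promoter fused to a truncated HIV-1 5' LTR, which drives transcription of the viral genomic RNA in packaging cells. This is followed by the Ψ packaging signal with an adjoining gag fragment, the Rev response element for nuclear export, and the cPPT/CTS. Two expression units lie between these elements and the downstream truncated LTR. In the first, a human U6 RNA polymerase III promoter transcribes the JARID2 spacer joined to a Streptococcus pyogenes Cas9 guide scaffold, annotated here as a tracrRNA fragment. In the second, a mouse PGK promoter drives puromycin N-acetyltransferase followed by TagBFP, with a WPRE downstream to enhance transcript expression. The short gap between the two coding sequences is unannotated, so the record does not state how they are linked. A bGH polyadenylation signal lies beyond the downstream LTR.

No Cas9 is encoded, so the nuclease must be supplied separately in the target cells. Transduced mammalian cells can be selected with puromycin or tracked and sorted by blue fluorescence. The associated publication used CRISPR perturbations with time-series single-cell RNA-seq to infer gene regulatory networks, which suggests this plasmid served as a JARID2 perturbation reagent.
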