Addgene plasmid #211967: pKLV2-U6gRNA5(JARID2_5-5)-PGKpuroBFP-W
Purpose: Express gRNA against JARID2 with puro and BFP
Depositing lab: Kosuke Yusa. Depositing organization: Kyoto University, Institute for Life and Medical Sciences. Publication: RENGE infers gene regulatory networks using time-series single-cell RNA-seq data with CRISPR perturbations. Ishikawa M, Sugino S, Masuda Y, Tarumoto Y, Seto Y, Taniyama N, Wagai F, Yamauchi Y, Kojima Y, Kiryu H, Yusa K, Eiraku M, Mochizuki A. Commun Biol. 2023 Dec 28;6(1):1290. doi: 10.1038/s42003-023-05594-4. PubMed 38155269.
Backbone
  Vector backbone: pKLV2-U6gRNA5(BbsI)-PGKpuroBFP-W
  Backbone size w/o insert (bp): 8630
  Total vector size (bp): 8650
  Vector type: Mammalian Expression, Lentiviral, CRISPR
  Selectable markers: Puromycin
Growth in bacteria
  Bacterial resistance: Ampicillin, 100 μg/mL
  Growth temperature: 37°C
  Growth strain: NEB Stable
  Copy number: High Copy
Gene/Insert
  Gene/Insert name: sgRNA targeting JARID2
  gRNA/shRNA sequence: GGTGATCCCCCCTCCGGAC
  Species: H. sapiens (human)
  GenBank ID: NM_004973.4
  Entrez Gene: JARID2 (a.k.a. DIDDF, JMJ)
  Promoter: Human U6 promoter
  Cloning method: Restriction Enzyme; 5′ cloning site BbsI (destroyed during cloning); 3′ cloning site BbsI (destroyed during cloning)
  Sequencing primers: 5′ AGATAATTAGAATTAATTTGACTG
Terms and licenses: Academic/Nonprofit Terms; Industry Terms: Not Available to Industry
How to cite: pKLV2-U6gRNA5(JARID2_5-5)-PGKpuroBFP-W was a gift from Kosuke Yusa (Addgene plasmid # 211967 ; http://n2t.net/addgene:211967 ; RRID:Addgene_211967)
